Addgene plasmid #62018: WFS1 mRFP-N2 (891)
Purpose: mammalian expression of nuclear envelope transmembrane protein
Depositing lab: Eric Schirmer. Depositing organization: University of Edinburgh. Publication: Several novel nuclear envelope transmembrane proteins identified in skeletal muscle have cytoskeletal associations. Wilkie GS, Korfali N, Swanson SK, Malik P, Srsen V, Batrakou DG, de las Heras J, Zuleger N, Kerr AR, Florens L, Schirmer EC. Mol Cell Proteomics. 2011 Jan;10(1):M110.003129. doi: 10.1074/mcp.M110.003129. Epub 2010 Sep 27. PubMed 20876400.
Backbone
  Vector backbone: pmGFP-N2
  Backbone manufacturer: unknown
  Vector type: Mammalian Expression
Growth in bacteria
  Bacterial resistance: Kanamycin, 50 μg/mL
  Growth temperature: 37°C
  Growth strain: DH5alpha
  Copy number: High Copy
Gene/Insert
  Gene/Insert name: WFS1 (alt name: mNET2)
  Species: H. sapiens (human)
  Entrez Gene: WFS1 (a.k.a. CTRCT41, WFRS, WFS, WFSL)
  Promoter: CMV
  Tag / fusion protein: mRFP (C terminal on backbone)
  Cloning method: Unknown
  Sequencing primers: 5′ CMV-F; 3′ EGFP-R
Terms and licenses: Academic/Nonprofit Terms; Industry Terms: Not Available to Industry
How to cite: WFS1 mRFP-N2 (891) was a gift from Eric Schirmer (Addgene plasmid # 62018 ; http://n2t.net/addgene:62018 ; RRID:Addgene_62018)
