[The description below was written by a language model from this plasmid's Addgene catalogue record.]
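Description:
WFS1 mRFP-N2 (891) is a mammalian expression plasmid carrying human WFS1 (also recorded under the alternative name mNET2), built on a backbone listed as pmGFP-N2, whose manufacturer is not recorded. It is propagated in E. coli as a high-copy plasmid under kanamycin selection. No feature table accompanies the record, so the origin of replication, polyadenylation signal and any mammalian selection marker are not documented here, and the cloning method is listed as unknown.

Expression of the insert is driven by the CMV promoter, a strong constitutive viral promoter widely used for transient expression in cultured mammalian cells. The WFS1 open reading frame is fused at its C terminus to monomeric red fluorescent protein (mRFP) supplied by the backbone, consistent with the "N2" naming convention, in which the gene of interest is placed upstream of the fluorescent protein. The backbone name refers to GFP while the tag is recorded as mRFP. The record does not explain this difference, though it may mean the fluorescent protein was exchanged in a GFP-type vector.

The stated purpose is mammalian expression of a nuclear envelope transmembrane protein. The associated study identified novel nuclear envelope transmembrane proteins in skeletal muscle and reported their cytoskeletal associations. In that context, a red fluorescent fusion allows the subcellular distribution of WFS1 to be followed by microscopy in transfected cells, for example to assess targeting to the nuclear envelope or co-localisation with other labelled structures.
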