>Addgene plasmid #62018 | WFS1 mRFP-N2 (891) | addgene partial sequence | sequence record 102402 | CMV-F 5'-CGCAAATGGGCGGTAGGCGTG-3'
GAGCTGGTTTAGTGAACCGTCAGATCCGCTAGCGCTACCGGACTCAGATCTATGGACTCCAACACTGCTC
CGCTGGGCCCCTCCTGCCCACAGCCCCCGCCAGCACCGCAGCCCCAGGCGCGTTCCCGACTCAATGCCAC
AGCCTCGTTGGAGCAGGAGAGGAGCGAAAGGCCCCGAGCACCCGGACCCCAGGCTGGCCCTGGCCCTGGT
GTTAGAGACGCAGCGGCCCCCGCTGAACCCCAGGCCCAGCATACCAGGAGCCGGGAAAGAGCAGACGGCA
CCGGGCCTACAAAGGGAGACATGGAAATCCCCTTTGAAGAAGTCCTGGAGAGGGCCAAGGCCGGGGACCC
CAAGGCACAGACTGAGGTGGGGAAGCACTACCTGCAGTTGGCCGGCGACACGGATGAAGAACTCAACAGC
TGCACCGCTGTGGACTGGCTGGTCCTCGCCGCGAAGCAGGGCCGTCGCGAGGCTGTGAAGCTGCTTCGCC
GGTGCTTGGCGGACAGAAGAGGCATCACGTCCGAGAACGAACGGGAGGTGAGGCAGCTCTCCTCCGAGAC
CGACCTGGAGAGGGCCGTGCGCAAGGCAGCCCTGGTCATGTACTGGAAGCTCAACCCCAAGAAGAAGAAG
CAGGTGGCCGTGGCGGAGCTGCTGGAGAATGTCGGCCAGGTCAACGAGCACGATGGAGGGGCGCAGCCAG
GCCCCGTGCCCAAGTCCCTGCAGAAGCAGAGGCGCATGCTGGAGCGCCTGGTCAGCAGCGAGTCCAAGAA
CTACATCGCGCTGGATGACTTTGTGGAGATCACTAAGAAGTACGCCAAGGGCGTCATCCCCAGCAGCCTG
TTCCTGCAGGACGACGAAGATGATGACGAGCTGGCGG
