>Addgene plasmid #62018 | WFS1 mRFP-N2 (891) | addgene partial sequence | sequence record 105876 | SV40pA-R 5'-GAAATTTGTGATGCTATTGC-3'
CAGTTAACAACAACAATTGCATTCATTTTATGTTTCAGGTTCAGGGGGAGGTGTGGGAGGTTTTTTAAAG
CAAGTAAAACCTCTACAAATGTGGTATGGCTGATTATGATCTAGAGTCGCGGCCGCTTACTTGTACAGGG
CGCCGGTGGAGTGGCGGCCCTCGGCGCGCTCGTACTGTTCCACGATGGTGTAGTCCTCGTTGTGGGAGGT
GATGTCCAGCTTGATGTCGGTCTTGTAGGCGCCGGGCAGCTGCACGGGCTTCTTGGCCATGTAGGTGGTC
TTGACCTCGGCGTCGTAGTGGCCGCCGTCCTTCAGCTTCAGCCTCATCTTGATCTCGCCCTTCAGGGCGC
CGTCCTCGGGGTACATCCGCTCGGTGGAGGCCTCCCAGCCCATCGTCTTCTTCTGAATTACGGGGCCGTC
GGAGGGGAAGTTGGTGCCGCGCAGCTTCACCTTGTAGATGAACTCGCCGTCCTGCAGGGAGGAGTCCTGG
GTCACGGTCACCACGCCGCCGTCCTCGAAGTTCATCACGCGCTCCCACTTGAAGCCCTCGGGGAAGGACA
GCTTCAAGTAGTCGGGGATGTCGGCGGGGTGCTTCACGTAGGCCTTGGAGCCGTACTGGAACTGAGGGGA
CAGGATGTCCCAGGCGAAGGGCAGGGGGCCGCCCTTGGTCACCTTCAGCTTGGCGGTCTGGGTGCCCTCG
TAGGGGCGGCCCTCGCCCTCGCCCTCGATCTCGAACTCGTGGCCGTTCACGGAGCCCTCCATGCGCACCT
TGAAGCGCATGAACTCCTTGATGACGTC
